Addgene plasmid #39377: TAL2019
Depositing lab: Keith Joung. Depositing organization: Massachusetts General Hospital. Publication: FLASH assembly of TALENs for high-throughput genome editing. Reyon D, Tsai SQ, Khayter C, Foden JA, Sander JD, Joung JK. Nat Biotechnol. 2012 Apr 8. doi: 10.1038/nbt.2170. PubMed 22484455.
Backbone
  Vector backbone: JDS78
  Backbone manufacturer: Joung lab (Addgene Plasmid # 32290)
  Backbone size w/o insert (bp): 6447
  Vector type: Mammalian Expression ; T7
Growth in bacteria
  Bacterial resistance: Ampicillin, 100 μg/mL
  Growth temperature: 37°C
  Growth strain: XL1 Blue
  Copy number: High Copy
Gene/Insert
  Gene/Insert name: eGFP-TALEN-10-Right
  Species: H. sapiens (human)
  Insert size (bp): 1028
  Promoter: CMV
  Tag / fusion protein: 3X Flag (N terminal on backbone); WT FOKI (C terminal on backbone)
  Cloning method: Restriction Enzyme; 5′ cloning site BsmBI (destroyed during cloning); 3′ cloning site BsmBI (destroyed during cloning)
  Sequencing primers: 5′ CMV-F
Terms and licenses: Academic/Nonprofit Terms; Industry Terms: Not Available to Industry
Depositor comments: Target binding site: TCAGCTTGCCGT To reduce the chance of recombination in this plasmid, do not grow in liquid culture for more than 12-14 hours. It is strongly recommended that users perform a diagnostic digest to verify this plasmid prior to use. For example, a double digest of the plasmid with BamHI and KpnI should result in two bands at 1.7kb and 5.8kb
How to cite: TAL2019 was a gift from Keith Joung (Addgene plasmid # 39377 ; http://n2t.net/addgene:39377 ; RRID:Addgene_39377)
