[The description below was written by a language model from this plasmid's Addgene catalogue record.]
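Description:
TAL2019 is a mammalian expression plasmid encoding one half of a TALEN pair, the "right" monomer of eGFP-TALEN-10, built on the JDS78 TALEN expression backbone (about 6.4 kb without insert). It is maintained in E. coli as a high-copy plasmid under ampicillin selection. The vector type is also annotated with T7, indicating that a T7 promoter is available, which would typically permit in vitro transcription of the nuclease mRNA. No feature table is provided, so the origin of replication and other backbone elements are not specified in the record.

The insert, roughly 1 kb, is an array of TAL effector repeats that was placed into the backbone through BsmBI sites, which were destroyed during cloning. The backbone supplies the flanking parts of the open reading frame: an N-terminal 3X Flag tag for detection and a C-terminal wild-type FokI nuclease domain, so that the finished coding sequence is a Flag-tagged TALE repeat array fused to FokI, transcribed from the CMV promoter in mammalian cells. The repeat array is designed to recognise a short target site in the eGFP coding sequence, although the species field lists human. Because FokI cleaves as a dimer, this right monomer is meant to be co-expressed with the matching left monomer, so that the two bind flanking half-sites and introduce a double-strand break in the spacer between them.

The plasmid comes from a set generated with the FLASH high-throughput TALEN assembly method, and TALENs directed at eGFP are typically used to measure nuclease activity through disruption of a reporter gene. The depositor notes that the repetitive TALE array is prone to recombination in bacteria and recommends verifying the plasmid by diagnostic digest before use.
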