>Addgene plasmid #39377 | TAL2019 | depositor partial sequence | sequence record 49679 | TAL2019 sequence 1028 bps
GAACCTGACCCCAGACCAGGTAGTCGCAATCGCGTCACATGACGGGGGAAAGCAAGCCCTGGAAACCGTG
CAAAGGTTGTTGCCGGTCCTTTGTCAAGACCACGGCCTTACACCGGAGCAAGTCGTGGCCATTGCAAGCA
ACATCGGTGGCAAACAGGCTCTTGAGACGGTTCAGAGACTTCTCCCAGTTCTCTGTCAAGCCCACGGGCT
GACTCCCGATCAAGTTGTAGCGATTGCGAATAACAATGGAGGGAAACAAGCATTGGAGACTGTCCAACGG
CTCCTTCCCGTGTTGTGTCAAGCCCACGGTTTGACGCCTGCACAAGTGGTCGCCATCGCCAGCCATGATG
GCGGTAAGCAGGCGCTGGAAACAGTACAGCGCCTGCTGCCTGTACTGTGCCAGGATCATGGACTGACCCC
AGACCAGGTAGTCGCAATCGCGTCAAACGGAGGGGGAAAGCAAGCCCTGGAAACCGTGCAAAGGTTGTTG
CCGGTCCTTTGTCAAGACCACGGCCTTACACCGGAGCAAGTCGTGGCCATTGCAAGCAATGGGGGTGGCA
AACAGGCTCTTGAGACGGTTCAGAGACTTCTCCCAGTTCTCTGTCAAGCCCACGGGCTGACTCCCGATCA
AGTTGTAGCGATTGCGAATAACAATGGAGGGAAACAAGCATTGGAGACTGTCCAACGGCTCCTTCCCGTG
TTGTGTCAAGCCCACGGTTTGACGCCTGCACAAGTGGTCGCCATCGCCAGCCATGATGGCGGTAAGCAGG
CGCTGGAAACAGTACAGCGCCTGCTGCCTGTACTGTGCCAGGATCATGGACTGACCCCAGACCAGGTAGT
CGCAATCGCGTCACATGACGGGGGAAAGCAAGCCCTGGAAACCGTGCAAAGGTTGTTGCCGGTCCTTTGT
CAAGACCACGGCCTTACACCGGAGCAAGTCGTGGCCATTGCAAATAATAACGGTGGCAAACAGGCTCTTG
AGACGGTTCAGAGACTTCTCCCAGTTCTCTGTCAAGCCCACGGGCTGA
