>Addgene plasmid #39377 | TAL2019 | addgene partial sequence | sequence record 52675 | JDS-TALEN-F 5'-TAGGGGTCGGTAAACAGTGG-3'
TGTGGCGGGTGAGCTTAGGGGGCCTCCGCTCCAGCTCGACACCGGGCAGCTGCTGAAGATCGCGAAGAGA
GGGGGAGTAACAGCGGTAGAGGCAGTGCACGCCTGGCGCAATGCGCTCACCGGGGCCCCCTTGAACCTGA
CCCCAGACCAGGTAGTCGCAATCGCGTCACATGACGGGGGAAAGCAAGCCCTGGAAACCGTGCAAAGGTT
GTTGCCGGTCCTTTGTCAAGACCACGGCCTTACACCGGAGCAAGTCGTGGCCATTGCAAGCAACATCGGT
GGCAAACAGGCTCTTGAGACGGTTCAGAGACTTCTCCCAGTTCTCTGTCAAGCCCACGGGCTGACTCCCG
ATCAAGTTGTAGCGATTGCGAATAACAATGGAGGGAAACAAGCATTGGAGACTGTCCAACGGCTCCTTCC
CGTGTTGTGTCAAGCCCACGGTTTGACGCCTGCACAAGTGGTCGCCATCGCCAGCCATGATGGCGGTAAG
CAGGCGCTGGAAACAGTACAGCGCCTGCTGCCTGTACTGTGCCAGGATCATGGACTGACCCCAGACCAGG
TAGTCGCAATCGCGTCAAACGGAGGGGGAAAGCAAGCCCTGGAAACCGTGCAAAGGTTGTTGCCGGTCCT
TTGTCAAGACCACGGCCTTACACCGGAGCAAGTCGTGGCCATTGCAAGCAATGGGGGTGGCAAACAGGCT
CTTGAGACGGTTCAGAGACTTCTCCCAGTTCTCTGTCAAGCCCACGGGCTGACTCCCGATCAAGTTGTAG
CGATTGCGAATAACAATGGAGGGAAACAAGCATTGGAGACTGTCCAACGGCTCCTTCCCGTGTTGTGTCA
AGCCCACGGTTTGACGCCTGCACAAGTGGTCGCCATCGCCAGCCATGATGGCGGTAAGCAGGCGCTGGAA
ACA
